>Addgene plasmid #37920 | MSCV-C 8E7 | depositor partial sequence | sequence record 47513 | Tag and insert
CAACAAGTTTGTACAAAAAAGTTGGCATGATTGGTAAAGAGGTCACTGTGCAAGATTTTGTGTTGGAGTT
AAGTGAGATACAGCCTGAAGTGTTACCAGTTGACCTGCTTTGTGAAGAGGAATTACCAAACGAACAGGAA
ACGGAGGAGGAGCTAGACATCGAAAGAACTGTATTCAAAATTGTTGCACCGTGTGGCTGCAGCTGCTGTC
AGGTCAAGCTACGTCTTTTTGTCAACGCAACTGATTCGGGTATCAGGACCTTTCAAGAATTGCTGTTCAG
AGACCTACAGCTTCTGTGTCCTGAGTGCCGCGGTAACTGCAAACATGGCGGATCATCAACTTTCTTGTAC
AAAGTGGTTGATCTAGAGGGCCCGCGGTTCGAACTCGAGGACTACAAGGACGACGATGACAAGTCGGCCG
CTGGAGGATACCCCTACGACGTGCCCGACTACGCCTAGAATTCTACC
