>Addgene plasmid #37920 | MSCV-C 8E7 | addgene partial sequence | sequence record 50408 | MSCV-rev 5'-CAGCGGGGCTGCTAAAGCGCATGC-3'
ATTCTAGGCGTAGTCGGGCACGTCGTAGGGGTATCCTCCAGCGGCCGACTTGTCATCGTCGTCCTTGTAG
TCCTCGAGTTCGAACCGCGGGCCCTCTAGATCAACCACTTTGTACAAGAAAGTTGATGATCCGCCATGTT
TGCAGTTACCGCGGCACTCAGGACACAGAAGCTGTAGGTCTCTGAACAGCAATTCTTGAAAGGTCCTGAT
ACCCGAATCAGTTGCGTTGACAAAAAGACGTAGCTTGACCTGACAGCAGCTGCAGCCACACGGTGCAACA
ATTTTGAATACAGTTCTTTCGATGTCTAGCTCCTCCTCCGTTTCCTGTTCGTTTGGTAATTCCTCTTCAC
AAAGCAGGTCAACTGGTAACACTTCAGGCTGTATCTCACTTAACTCCAACACAAAATCTTGCACAGTGAC
CTCTTTACCAATCATGCCAACTTTTTTGTACAAACTTGTTGATAGCTTAACTAGCCAGCTTGGGTCTCCC
TATAGTGAGTCGTATTAGATCTAATTCCGGCGCCTAGAGAAGGAGTGAGGGCTGGATAAAGGGAGGATCG
AGGCGGGGTCGAACGAGGAGGTTCAAGGGGGAGAGACGGGGCGGAT
