[The description below was written by a language model from this plasmid's Addgene catalogue record.]
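Description:
MSCV-C 8E7 is a retroviral mammalian expression plasmid built on the MSCV-C FLAGHA backbone, a murine stem cell virus-derived vector. It carries the E7 open reading frame of human papillomavirus type 8 (about 300 bp), introduced by Gateway recombination cloning. The backbone supplies Flag and HA epitopes at the C terminus of the insert, so the viral protein is produced as a doubly tagged fusion suited to detection and sequential affinity purification. In bacteria the plasmid is maintained as a low-copy replicon under ampicillin selection, and puromycin resistance allows selection of transduced mammalian cells.

The record lists the promoter as "PKG", which probably refers to the phosphoglycerate kinase (PGK) promoter. In MSCV-type vectors the inserted gene is usually transcribed from the viral 5′ LTR, while an internal PGK promoter drives the puromycin marker. No feature table is provided, so this arrangement cannot be confirmed here. The size fields are also inconsistent at face value: the stated total (6962 bp) is smaller than the empty backbone (8162 bp). This would fit the replacement of a larger Gateway destination cassette by the short E7 insert, but the record does not explain it.

As a retroviral vector, the plasmid would be introduced into packaging cells to generate virus for stable delivery of tagged HPV8 E7 into target cells. The associated publication is a systematic study of how tumour virus proteins perturb host cellular networks, which suggests use in mapping the host interaction partners and downstream effects of this cutaneous HPV oncoprotein. According to the depositor, the E7 template derives from the original cloned HPV8 genome.
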