Addgene plasmid #37920: MSCV-C 8E7
Depositing lab: Karl Munger. Depositing organization: Brigham and Women's Hospital. Publication: Interpreting cancer genomes using systematic host network perturbations by tumour virus proteins. Rozenblatt-Rosen O, Deo RC, Padi M, Adelmant G, Calderwood MA, Rolland T, Grace M, Dricot A, Askenazi M, Tavares M, Pevzner SJ, Abderazzaq F, Byrdsong D, Carvunis AR, Chen AA, Cheng J, Correll M, Duarte M, Fan C, Feltkamp MC, Ficarro SB, Franchi R, Garg BK, Gulbahce N, Hao T, Holthaus AM, James R, Korkhin A, Litovchick L, Mar JC, Pak TR, Rabello S, Rubio R, Shen Y, Singh S, Spangle JM, Tasan M, Wanamaker S, Webber JT, Roecklein-Canfield J, Johannsen E, Barabasi AL, Beroukhim R, Kieff E, Cusick ME, Hill DE, Munger K, Marto JA, Quackenbush J, Roth FP, DeCaprio JA, Vidal M. Nature. 2012 Jul 26;487(7408):491-5. 10.1038/nature11288 PubMed 22810586.
Backbone
  Vector backbone: MSCV-C FLAGHA
  Backbone size w/o insert (bp): 8162
  Total vector size (bp): 6962
  Vector type: Mammalian Expression, Retroviral
  Selectable markers: Puromycin
Growth in bacteria
  Bacterial resistance: Ampicillin, 100 μg/mL
  Growth temperature: 37°C
  Growth strain: DH5alpha
  Copy number: Low Copy
Gene/Insert
  Gene/Insert name: HPV 8 E7
  Species: HPV
  Insert size (bp): 300
  Promoter: PKG
  Tag / fusion protein: Flag (C terminal on backbone); HA (C terminal on backbone)
  Cloning method: Gateway Cloning
  Sequencing primers: 5′ LXSN 5'; 3′ MSCV-C seq. rev.
Terms and licenses: Academic/Nonprofit Terms; Industry Terms: Not Available to Industry
Depositor comments: The 8E7 template was given to us by Harold Pfister who originally cloned the HPV8 genome. (J. Virology 1986, Pfister H. et al.)
How to cite: MSCV-C 8E7 was a gift from Karl Munger (Addgene plasmid # 37920 ; http://n2t.net/addgene:37920 ; RRID:Addgene_37920)
